Addgene plasmid #162041: pML107-kanR468
Purpose: Expresses Cas9 and contains kanR468 guide which targets the kanR gene
Depositing lab: Jolanda Van Leeuwen. Depositing organization: Universite de Lausanne (UNIL). Publication: Natural variants suppress mutations in hundreds of essential genes. Parts L, Batte A, Lopes M, Yuen MW, Laver M, San Luis BJ, Yue JX, Pons C, Eray E, Aloy P, Liti G, van Leeuwen J. Mol Syst Biol. 2021 May;17(5):e10138. doi: 10.15252/msb.202010138. PubMed 34042294.
Backbone
  Vector backbone: pML107
  Backbone size w/o insert (bp): 12367
  Total vector size (bp): 12385
  Vector type: Yeast Expression, CRISPR
  Selectable markers: LEU2
Growth in bacteria
  Bacterial resistance: Ampicillin, 100 μg/mL
  Growth temperature: 37°C
  Growth strain: DH5alpha
  Copy number: High Copy
Gene/Insert
  Gene/Insert name: kanR468 guide
  Species: Synthetic
  Insert size (bp): 33
  Cloning method: Restriction Enzyme; 5′ cloning site SwaI (destroyed during cloning); 3′ cloning site BclI (destroyed during cloning)
  Sequencing primers: 5′ T3
Terms and licenses: Academic/Nonprofit Terms; Industry Terms: Not Available to Industry
Depositor comments: This plasmid is derived from Addgene plasmid #67639 pML107 (deposited by John Wyrick) with an inserted guide sequence using the BclI-SwaII restriction sites. Guide sequence: TCCATGTTGGAATTTAATCG
How to cite: pML107-kanR468 was a gift from Jolanda Van Leeuwen (Addgene plasmid # 162041 ; http://n2t.net/addgene:162041 ; RRID:Addgene_162041)
