[The description below was written by a language model from this plasmid's Addgene catalogue record and pLannotate feature annotations shown in this document.]
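Description:
pML107-kanR468 is a yeast CRISPR/Cas9 expression plasmid of about 12.4 kb, built on the pML107 backbone. It delivers both Cas9 and a single guide RNA to Saccharomyces cerevisiae from one episomal vector. It is a yeast–E. coli shuttle plasmid. In bacteria it replicates at high copy from a ColE1/pUC-type origin and is selected with ampicillin through the bla gene. In yeast it is maintained by the 2μ origin and selected by leucine prototrophy through LEU2, which is carried with its own promoter. The remaining pBluescript-derived elements are backbone features rather than functional parts of the payload. They include an f1 origin, lacZα and MCS fragments, the lac promoter/operator region, and flanking T3 and T7 promoters.

The plasmid carries two expression units. Streptococcus pyogenes Cas9 is driven by the strong constitutive TDH3 (GAP) promoter and terminated by the ADH1 terminator. The guide RNA cassette uses the RNA polymerase III SNR52 promoter, followed by the inserted targeting sequence, the S. pyogenes gRNA scaffold and the SUP4 terminator. The short gap between the annotated SNR52 promoter and the scaffold corresponds to the position of the guide. The guide was introduced as a small synthetic insert between the SwaI and BclI sites of the parent pML107, and both sites were destroyed during cloning.

The kanR468 guide directs Cas9 to cut within the kanR gene. The record states this target but does not describe the downstream application in detail. A guide of this kind would allow cleavage at kanR-marked loci in yeast strains, for example to replace or remove such cassettes during genome editing.
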