Features (pLannotate 1.2.2; 26 found; start..end, strand, type, name):
      1..269     +  promoter       SNR52 promoter: promoter for the S. cerevisiae small nucleolar RNA gene SNR52
    290..364     +  misc_RNA       gRNA scaffold: guide RNA scaffold for the Streptococcus pyogenes CRISPR/Cas9 system
    369..388     +  terminator     SUP4 terminator: transcription terminator for the S. cerevisiae SUP4 tRNA gene
    506..693     -  terminator     ADH1 terminator: S. cerevisiae ADH1; transcription terminator for the S. cerevisiae alcohol dehydrogenase 1 (ADH1) gene
    751..4854    -  CDS            cas9: CAS9_STRP1 - Also known as csn1 From Streptococcus pyogenes serotype M1.
   4889..5555    -  promoter       GAP promoter: S. cerevisiae TDH3; promoter for glyceraldehyde-3-phosphate dehydrogenase
   5580..5633    +  misc_feature   MCS (fragment): pBluescript multiple cloning site
   5642..5660    -  promoter       T7 promoter: promoter for bacteriophage T7 RNA polymerase
   5668..5823    +  CDS            lacZα (fragment): LacZα fragment of β-galactosidase; lacZ fragment
   5827..6255    +  rep_origin     f1 ori (sequence partly withheld): f1 bacteriophage origin of replication; arrow indicates direction of (+) strand synthesis
   6283..6335    -  misc_feature   bom (fragment): basis of mobility region from pBR322
   6366..6443    +  CDS            YO192_YEAST (fragment): Experimental evidence at protein level: Swiss-Prot protein existence level 1. From Saccharomyces cerevisiae (strain ATCC 204508 / S288c) (Baker's yeast).
   6583..6990    +  promoter       LEU2 promoter: S. cerevisiae LEU2
   6991..8082    +  CDS            LEU2: LEU3_YEAST - Experimental evidence at protein level: Swiss-Prot protein existence level 1. Catalyzes the oxidation of 3-carboxy-2-hydroxy-4- methylpentanoate (3-isopropylmalate) to 3-carboxy-4-methyl-2- oxopentanoate. The product decarboxylates to 4-methyl-2 oxopentanoate. From Saccharomyces cerevisiae (strain ATCC 204508 / S288c) (Baker's yeast).
   8447..8563    -  CDS            NFS1 (fragment): NFS1_YEAST - Also known as SPL1 From Saccharomyces cerevisiae (strain ATCC 204508 / S288c) (Baker's yeast).
   8562..8612    -  misc_feature   bom (fragment): basis of mobility region from pBR322
   8714..8749    -  CDS            rop (fragment): Rop protein, which maintains plasmids at low copy number; rop
   8817..10163   +  rep_origin     2μ ori: yeast 2μ plasmid origin of replication
  10190..10294   +  promoter       AmpR promoter: bla
  10295..11155   +  CDS            AmpR: β-lactamase; bla; confers resistance to ampicillin, carbenicillin, and related antibiotics
  11326..11914   +  rep_origin     ori: high-copy-number ColE1/pMB1/pBR322/pUC origin of replication
  12097..12189   +  CDS            lacI (fragment): lac repressor; lacI; The lac repressor binds to the lac operator to inhibit transcription in E. coli. This inhibition can be relieved by adding lactose or isopropyl-β-D-thiogalactopyranoside (IPTG).
  12202..12223   +  protein_bind   CAP binding site: CAP binding activates transcription in the presence of cAMP. E. coli catabolite activator protein
  12238..12268   +  promoter       lac promoter: promoter for the E. coli lac operon
  12272..12294   +  protein_bind   lac operator (fragment): The lac repressor binds to the lac operator to inhibit transcription in E. coli. This inhibition can be relieved by adding lactose or isopropyl-β-D-thiogalactopyranoside (IPTG). lac repressor encoded by lacI
  12337..12355   +  promoter       T3 promoter: promoter for bacteriophage T3 RNA polymerase
>Addgene plasmid #162041 | pML107-kanR468 | addgene full sequence | sequence record 321818 | Addgene NGS Result
TCTTTGAAAAGATAATGTATGATTATGCTTTCACTCATATTTATACAGAAACTTGATGTTTTCTTTCGAG
TATATACAAGGTGATTACATGTACGTTTGAAGTACAACTCTAGATTTTGTAGTGCCCTCTTGGGCTAGCG
GTAAAGGTGCGCATTTTTTCACACCCTACAATGTTCTGTTCAAAAGATTTTGGTCAAACGCTGTAGAAGT
GAAAGTTGGTGCGCATGTTTCGGCGTTCGAAACTTCTCCGCAGTGAAAGATAAATGATCTCCATGTTGGA
ATTTAATCGGTTTTAGAGCTAGAAATAGCAAGTTAAAATAAGGCTAGTCCGTTATCAACTTGAAAAAGTG
GCACCGAGTCGGTGGTGCTTTTTTTGTTTTTTATGTCTTCGAGTCATGTAATTAGTTATAAGCATGTGAG
CTAAGACACTGTAATTGCCAATCTAAACGATACCACGGCCGCTCTAGAGAAATGGGGAGCGATTTGCAGG
CATTTGCTCGGCATGCCGGTAGAGGTGTGGTCAATAAGAGCGACCTCATGCTATACCTGAGAAAGCAACC
TGACCTACAGGAAAGAGTTACTCAAGAATAAGAATTTTCGTTTTAAAACCTAAGAGTCACTTTAAAATTT
GTATACACTTATTTTTTTTATAACTTATTTAATAATAAAAATCATAAATCATAAGAAATTCGCCTCGAGA
GTCTAGGATCCGGAACTACCTACCTTGCGCTTTTTCTTGGGAGCTCCCTCATCCCCTCCGAGCTGTGAGA
GGTCAATCCGAGTTTCGTAAAGTCCGGTGATGCTCTGGTGGATGAGGGTGGCGTCCAGCACTTCTTTGGT
GGAGGTATAGCGTTTCCGGTCGATGGTGGTGTCGAAGTACTTGAATGCGGCAGGGGCACCAAGATTGGTG
AGGGTGAACAGGTGGATGATATTCTCAGCCTGCTCCCGAATTGGTTTGTCTCTGTGCTTATTGTATGCGC
TAAGGACTTTATCGAGGTTGGCATCAGCGAGAATGACGCGTTTAGAAAACTCGGAAATCTGCTCAATGAT
CTCGTCCAGATAATGCTTATGCTGCTCCACAAACAGTTGCTTTTGCTCGTTGTCCTCGGGGCTCCCCTTC
AGCTTCTCGTAATGGCTTGCAAGGTAGAGGAAATTCACGTACTTGGAGGGGAGAGCCAGCTCATTACCCT
TCTGAAGTTCGCCAGCGGAGGCGAGCATCCGCTTCCGCCCATTCTCCAGTTCGAACAGGCTATACTTTGG
GAGCTTGATGATAAGGTCCTTCTTGACTTCCTTGTAACCTTTGGCTTCGAGAAAGTCAATTGGGTTCTTC
TCGAAGGAGCTGCGCTCCATAATGGTGATACCCAGCAGTTCCTTCACGCTCTTGAGCTTCTTAGACTTTC
CTTTTTCCACCTTAGCCACGACCAGGACAGAATAAGCCACAGTTGGTGAATCGAATCCGCCGTACTTCTT
AGGGTCCCAATCCTTCTTCCTTGCAATGAGCTTGTCGGAGTTGCGCTTGGGGAGGATTGATTCCTTAGAA
AAGCCTCCGGTTTGCACCTCGGTTTTCTTCACGATGTTCACTTGAGGCATAGAAAGCACTTTGCGCACGG
TAGCGAAATCTCTGCCCTTGTCCCACACGATTTCGCCAGTCTCCCCATTAGTCTCGATGAGCGGCCTCTT
CCGGATCTCACCGTTTGCAAGGGTGATTTCGGTCTTGAAGAAATTCATGATGTTGCTGTAGAAGAAGTAC
TTTGCGGTGGCCTTTCCGATCTCCTGCTCAGATTTGGCAATCATCTTGCGCACGTCGTAGACCTTGTAGT
CTCCGTACACGAACTCGCTTTCCAGCTTTGGGTACTTCTTGATTAGGGCGGTTCCCACCACGGCATTCAG
ATATGCGTCATGAGCATGATGATAGTTATTGATCTCCCGCACTTTGTAGAATTGAAAGTCCTTTCTGAAA
TCGCTGACCAGCTTGGACTTCAGGGTAATCACCTTCACCTCGCGGATAAGTTTGTCGTTTTCGTCGTACT
TGGTATTCATGCGTGAGTCAAGGATTTGGGCTACATGTTTAGTAATCTGCCGAGTCTCCACAAGTTGCCG
TTTAATGAATCCTGCTTTGTCCAGTTCGCTCAGTCCGCCCCTCTCAGCCTTAGTGAGATTGTCGAACTTC
CGCTGAGTGATTAGCTTTGCGTTCAGAAGCTGGCGCCAATAGTTCTTCATCTTTTTCACGACTTCCTCTG
AGGGCACGTTATCTGACTTTCCCCGGTTCTTGTCTGAGCGAGTCAGCACCTTATTGTCAATTGAGTCGTC
TTTGAGGAAGCTCTGAGGGACGATGTGGTCCACGTCGTAGTCTGAGAGCCTGTTGATATCAAGCTCTTGG
TCCACATACATATCGCGTCCATTTTGAAGGTAGTACAGATAGAGCTTCTCATTCTGAAGCTGGGTGTTTT
CCACCGGGTGCTCTTTAAGGATCTGTGACCCGAGCTCCTTAATCCCTTCCTCAATTCTTTTCATCCGCTC
CCTGCTGTTCTTCTGTCCCTTCTGGGTAGTCTGGTTTTCCCTGGCCATCTCGATGACAATGTTCTCTGGT
TTATGGCGACCCATCACCTTGACCAGCTCGTCCACGACTTTCACGGTCTGGAGAATACCCTTCTTAATAG
CGGGTGAACCAGCCAGATTTGCGATATGCTCGTGCAGTGAGTCACCTTGTCCAGACACTTGGGCCTTCTG
GATGTCCTCCTTAAAGGTCAGGGAATCATCATGGATAAGTTGCATGAAGTTGCGATTAGCGAATCCGTCG
CTCTTAAGGAAATCAAGAATGGTCTTTCCGCTCTGTTTGTCCCGGATTCCGTTGATGAGTTTGCGGCTAA
GGCGTCCCCATCCGGTATATCTTCTCCGTTTAAGTTGCTTCATCACTTTATCGTCGAACAGATGGGCGTA
GGTCTTAAGCCTCTCCTCGATCATTTCCCGGTCCTCGAACAGAGTGAGAGTCAGGACAATGTCCTCAAGG
ATGTCCTCTTTCTCCTCATTGTCCAGAAAATCCTTGTCCTTGATGATCTTAAGCAGATCATGGTAGGTAC
CCAGGCTTGCGTTGAACCGATCTTCGACCCCGCTAATCTCCACAGAGTCGAAGCATTCAATTTTCTTGAA
ATAGTCCTCCTTCAGCTGCTTCACGGTCACCTTTCTATTGGTCTTGAACAGAAGGTCCACAATTGCCTTC
TTTTGTTCGCCTGACAGGAATGCGGGCTTCCTCATCCCTTCGGTGACATATTTCACCTTGGTCAGCTCGT
TGTACACGGTAAAGTACTCGTAGAGCAGGGAATGTTTCGGCAGGACCTTCTCATTGGGGAGGTTCTTATC
GAAGTTAGTCATCCGTTCGATGAATGACTGAGCGCTGGCTCCCTTGTCCACCACCTCTTCGAAGTTCCAG
GGAGTGATAGTTTCTTCTGACTTTCTGGTCATCCAAGCAAACCGGCTATTTCCTCTGGCGAGGGGTCCCA
CGTAGTAGGGGATGCGGAAAGTGAGAATTTTCTCAATCTTCTCCCTGTTGTCCTTAAGAAAGGGGTAGAA
GTCCTCTTGGCGCCGAAGGATGGCGTGAAGCTCCCCAAGATGGATCTGGTGGGGAATGCTCCCATTGTCG
AAAGTGCGCTGCTTCCGCAGCAGATCCTCCCGATTCAGTTTCACGAGGAGCTCTTCGGTGCCGTCCATCT
TCTCAAGGATAGGTTTGATAAACTTATAAAATTCCTCTTGGGAGGCACCTCCGTCGATGTAGCCGGCGTA
TCCATTCTTTGACTGGTCAAAGAAGATTTCCTTGTACTTCTCCGGAAGCTGCTGCCGGACGAGTGCCTTA
AGCAGGGTCAGGTCCTGGTGGTGCTCATCATACCGCTTAATCATTGAAGCTGAAAGAGGGGCCTTGGTGA
TTTCAGTGTTCACGCGGAGAATGTCAGACAGCAGGATGGCGTCAGAAAGATTCTTAGCAGCAAGGAAAAG
GTCGGCGTATTGGTCACCGATCTGGGCCAGGAGGTTGTCGAGATCGTCATCATAGGTGTCCTTGGACAGT
TGCAGCTTGGCATCCTCTGCCAGGTCGAAATTAGACTTGAAATTGGGAGTCAGCCCAAGTGAAAGAGCAA
TCAGGTTCCCGAACAGTCCATTTTTCTTTTCACCCGGCAGCTGAGCGATAAGATTCTCAAGTCTGCGGCT
CTTTGACAGCCGGGCTGACAGAATGGCCTTGGCATCGACTCCGCTTGCATTGATGGGGTTCTCTTCAAAG
AGCTGGTTGTAAGTCTGCACCAGCTGGATGAACAGTTTATCCACATCGCTATTGTCAGGATTGAGGTCGC
CCTCGATCAGGAAGTGGCCTCTGAACTTAATCATGTGGGCCAGGGCCAGGTAGATAAGCCGGAGGTCTGC
CTTGTCGGTTGAGTCCACCAGCTTTTTGCGAAGATGGTAGATGGTTGGGTATTTCTCGTGATAGGCCACC
TCGTCGACGATATTACCGAAGATGGGATGCCGTTCATGCTTCTTATCCTCTTCCACGAGGAATGATTCTT
CCAGCCTATGGAAGAAGCTGTCGTCGACCTTTGCCATTTCGTTGGAGAATATCTCTTGAAGGTAACAAAT
CCGGTTCTTCCTCCTGGTGTACCGCCGTCTAGCAGTCCGCTTGAGGCGGGTTGCTTCAGCGGTCTCCCCT
GAATCAAAGAGGAGAGCTCCGATCAGATTTTTCTTGATGGAATGCCGGTCGGTGTTCCCGAGCACCTTGA
ACTTCTTAGAGGGCACCTTGTACTCGTCAGTGATGACGGCCCACCCGACGCTATTAGTCCCGATGTCCAG
TCCGATAGAATACTTCTTGTCCATGGTGGCGAGATCTAATTCGATCCATATCAGATCTTTTGTTTGTTTA
TGTGTGTTTATTCGAAACTAAGTTCTTGGTGTTTTAAAACTAAAAAAAAGACTAACTATAAAAGTAGAAT
TTAAGAAGTTTAAGAAATAGATTTACAGAATTACAATCAATACCTACCGTCTTTATATACTTATTAGTCA
AGTAGGGGAATAATTTCAGGGAACTGGTTTCAACCTTTTTTTTCAGCTTTTTCCAAATCAGAGAGAGCAG
AAGGTAATAGAAGGTGTAAGAAAATGAGATAGATACATGCGTGGGTCAATTGCCTTGTGTCATCATTTAC
TCCAGGCAGGTTGCATCACTCCATTGAGGTTGTGCCCGTTTTTTGCCTGTTTGTGCCCCTGTTCTCTGTA
GTTGCGCTAAGAGAATGGACCTATGAACTGATGGTTGGTGAAGAAAACAATATTTTGGTGCTGGGATTCT
TTTTTTTTCTGGATGCCAGCTTAAAAAGCGGGCTCCATTATATTTAGTGGATGCCAGGAATAAACTGTTC
ACCCAGACACCTACGATGTTATATATTCTGTGTAACCCGCCCCCTATTTTGGGCATGTACGGGTTACAGC
AGAATTAAAAGGCTAATTTTTTGACTAAATAAAGTTAGGAAAATCACTACTATTAATTATTTACGTATTC
TTTGAAATGGCAGTATTGATAATGATAAACTCGAACTGACTAGTAGACTGAATTCGATATCAAGCTTATC
GATACCGTCGACCTCGAGGGGGGGCCCGGTACCCAATTCGCCCTATAGTGAGTCGTATTACGCGCGCTCA
CTGGCCGTCGTTTTACAACGTCGTGACTGGGAAAACCCTGGCGTTACCCAACTTAATCGCCTTGCAGCAC
ATCCCCCTTTCGCCAGCTGGCGTAATAGCGAAGAGGCCCGCACCGATCGCCCTTCCCAACAGTTGCGCAG
CCTGAATGGCGAATGG
[124 nt withheld, positions 5827-5950]
C
[91 nt withheld, positions 5952-6042]
A
[49 nt withheld, positions 6044-6092]
CCTTTGACGTTGGAGTCCACGTTCTTT
[37 nt withheld, positions 6120-6156]
ACCCTATCTCGGTCTATTCTTTTGATTTATAAGGGATTTTGCCGATTTCGGCCTATTGGTTAAAAAATGA
GCTGATTTAACAAAAATTTAACGCGAATTTTAACAAAATATTAACGCTTACAATTTCCTGATGCGGTATT
TTCTCCTTACGCATCTGTGCGGTATTTCACACCGCATATCGACCGGTCGAGGAGAACTTCTAGTATATCT
ACATACCTAATATTATTGCCTTATTAAAAATGGAATCCCAACAATTACATCAAAATCCACATTCTCTTCA
AAATCAATTGTCCTGTACTTCCTTGTTCATGTGTGTTCAAAAACGTTATATTTATAGGATAATTATACTC
TATTTCTCAACAAGTAATTGGTTGTTTGGCCGAGCGGTCTAAGGCGCCTGATTCAAGAAATATCTTGACC
GCAGTTAACTGTGGGAATACTCAGGTATCGTAAGATGCAAGAGTTCGAATCTCTTAGCAACCATTATTTT
TTTCCTCAACATAACGAGAACACACAGGGGCGCTATCGCACAGAATCAAATTCGATGACTGGAAATTTTT
TGTTAATTTCAGAGGTCGCCTGACGCATATACCTTTTTCAACTGAAAAATTGGGAGAAAAAGGAAAGGTG
AGAGCGCCGGAACCGGCTTTTCATATAGAATAGAGAAGCGTTCATGACTAAATGCTTGCATCACAATACT
TGAAGTTGACAATATTATTTAAGGACCTATTGTTTTTTCCAATAGGTGGTTAGCAATCGTCTTACTTTCT
AACTTTTCTTACCTTTTACATTTCAGCAATATATATATATATATTTCAAGGATATACCATTCTAATGTCT
GCCCCTAAGAAGATCGTCGTTTTGCCAGGTGACCACGTTGGTCAAGAAATCACAGCCGAAGCCATTAAGG
TTCTTAAAGCTATTTCTGATGTTCGTTCCAATGTCAAGTTCGATTTCGAAAATCATTTAATTGGTGGTGC
TGCTATAGATGCTACAGGTGTTCCACTTCCAGATGAGGCGCTGGAAGCCTCCAAGAAGGCTGATGCCGTT
TTGTTAGGTGCTGTGGGTGGTCCTAAATGGGGTACAGGTAGTGTTAGACCTGAACAAGGTTTACTAAAAA
TCCGTAAAGAACTTCAATTGTACGCCAACTTAAGACCATGTAACTTTGCATCCGACTCTCTTTTAGACTT
ATCTCCAATCAAGCCACAATTTGCTAAAGGTACTGACTTCGTTGTTGTCAGAGAATTAGTGGGAGGTATT
TACTTTGGTAAGAGAAAGGAAGACGATGGTGATGGTGTCGCTTGGGATAGTGAACAATACACCGTTCCAG
AAGTGCAAAGAATCACAAGAATGGCCGCTTTCATGGCCCTACAACATGAGCCACCATTGCCTATTTGGTC
CTTGGATAAAGCTAATGTTTTGGCCTCTTCAAGATTATGGAGAAAAACTGTGGAGGAAACCATCAAGAAC
GAATTTCCTACATTGAAGGTTCAACATCAATTGATTGATTCTGCCGCCATGATCCTAGTTAAGAACCCAA
CCCACCTAAATGGTATTATAATCACCAGCAACATGTTTGGTGATATCATCTCCGATGAAGCCTCCGTTAT
CCCAGGTTCCTTGGGTTTGTTGCCATCTGCGTCCTTGGCCTCTTTGCCAGACAAGAACACCGCATTTGGT
TTGTACGAACCATGCCACGGTTCTGCTCCAGATTTGCCAAAGAATAAGGTCAACCCTATCGCCACTATCT
TGTCTGCTGCAATGATGTTGAAATTGTCATTGAACTTGCCTGAAGAAGGTAAGGCCATTGAAGATGCAGT
TAAAAAGGTTTTGGATGCAGGTATCAGAACTGGTGATTTAGGTGGTTCCAACAGTACCACCGAAGTCGGT
GATGCTGTCGCCGAAGAAGTTAAGAAAATCCTTGCTTAAAAAGATTCTCTTTTTTTATGATATTTGTACA
TAAACTTTATAAATGAAATTCATAATAGAAACGACACGAAATTACAAAATGGAATATGTTCATAGGGTAG
ACGAAACTATATACGCAATCTACATACATTTATCAAGAAGGAGAAAAAGGAGGATGTAAAGGAATACAGG
TAAGCAAATTGATACTAATGGCTCAACGTGATAAGGAAAAAGAATTGCACTTTAACATTAATATTGACAA
GGAGGAGGGCACCACACAAAAAGTTAGGTGTAACAGAAAATCATGAAACTATGATTCCTAATTTATATAT
TGGAGGATTTTCTCTAAAAAAAAAAAAATACAACAAATAAAAAACACTCAATGACCTGACCATTTGATGG
AGTTTAAGTCAATACCTTCTTGAACCATTTCCCATAATGGTGAAAGTTCCCTCAAGAATTTTACTCTGTC
AGAAACGGCCTTAACGACGTAGTCGATATGGTGCACTCTCAGTACAATCTGCTCTGATGCCGCATAGTTA
AGCCAGCCCCGACACCCGCCAACACCCGCTGACGCGCCCTGACGGGCTTGTCTGCTCCCGGCATCCGCTT
ACAGACAAGCTGTGACCGTCTCCGGGAGCTGCATGTGTCAGAGGTTTTCACCGTCATCACCGAAACGCGC
GAGACGAAAGGGCCTCGTGATACGCCTATTTTTATAGGTTAATGTCATGATAATAATGGTTTCTTAGTAT
GATCCAATATCAAAGGAAATGATAGCATTGAAGGATGAGACTAATCCAATTGAGGAGTGGCAGCATATAG
AACAGCTAAAGGGTAGTGCTGAAGGAAGCATACGATACCCCGCATGGAATGGGATAATATCACAGGAGGT
ACTAGACTACCTTTCATCCTACATAAATAGACGCATATAAGTACGCATTTAAGCATAAACACGCACTATG
CCGTTCTTCTCATGTATATATATATACAGGCAACACGCAGATATAGGTGCGACGTGAACAGTGAGCTGTA
TGTGCGCAGCTCGCGTTGCATTTTCGGAAGCGCTCGTTTTCGGAAACGCTTTGAAGTTCCTATTCCGAAG
TTCCTATTCTCTAGCTAGAAAGTATAGGAACTTCAGAGCGCTTTTGAAAACCAAAAGCGCTCTGAAGACG
CACTTTCAAAAAACCAAAAACGCACCGGACTGTAACGAGCTACTAAAATATTGCGAATACCGCTTCCACA
AACATTGCTCAAAAGTATCTCTTTGCTATATATCTCTGTGCTATATCCCTATATAACCTACCCATCCACC
TTTCGCTCCTTGAACTTGCATCTAAACTCGACCTCTACATTTTTTATGTTTATCTCTAGTATTACTCTTT
AGACAAAAAAATTGTAGTAAGAACTATTCATAGAGTGAATCGAAAACAATACGAAAATGTAAACATTTCC
TATACGTAGTATATAGAGACAAAATAGAAGAAACCGTTCATAATTTTCTGACCAATGAAGAATCATCAAC
GCTATCACTTTCTGTTCACAAAGTATGCGCAATCCACATCGGTATAGAATATAATCGGGGATGCCTTTAT
CTTGAAAAAATGCACCCGCAGCTTCGCTAGTAATCAGTAAACGCGGGAAGTGGAGTCAGGCTTTTTTTAT
GGAAGAGAAAATAGACACCAAAGTAGCCTTCTTCTAACCTTAACGGACCTACAGTGCAAAAAGTTATCAA
GAGACTGCATTATAGAGCGCACAAAGGAGAAAAAAAGTAATCTAAGATGCTTTGTTAGAAAAATAGCGCT
CTCGGGATGCATTTTTGTAGAACAAAAAAGAAGTATAGATTCTTTGTTGGTAAAATAGCGCTCTCGCGTT
GCATTTCTGTTCTGTAAAAATGCAGCTCAGATTCTTTGTTTGAAAAATTAGCGCTCTCGCGTTGCATTTT
TGTTTTACAAAAATGAAGCACAGATTCTTCGTTGGTAAAATAGCGCTTTCGCGTTGCATTTCTGTTCTGT
AAAAATGCAGCTCAGATTCTTTGTTTGAAAAATTAGCGCTCTCGCGTTGCATTTTTGTTCTACAAAATGA
AGCACAGATGCTTCGTTCAGGTGGCACTTTTCGGGGAAATGTGCGCGGAACCCCTATTTGTTTATTTTTC
TAAATACATTCAAATATGTATCCGCTCATGAGACAATAACCCTGATAAATGCTTCAATAATATTGAAAAA
GGAAGAGTATGAGTATTCAACATTTCCGTGTCGCCCTTATTCCCTTTTTTGCGGCATTTTGCCTTCCTGT
TTTTGCTCACCCAGAAACGCTGGTGAAAGTAAAAGATGCTGAAGATCAGTTGGGTGCACGAGTGGGTTAC
ATCGAACTGGATCTCAACAGCGGTAAGATCCTTGAGAGTTTTCGCCCCGAAGAACGTTTTCCAATGATGA
GCACTTTTAAAGTTCTGCTATGTGGCGCGGTATTATCCCGTATTGACGCCGGGCAAGAGCAACTCGGTCG
CCGCATACACTATTCTCAGAATGACTTGGTTGAGTACTCACCAGTCACAGAAAAGCATCTTACGGATGGC
ATGACAGTAAGAGAATTATGCAGTGCTGCCATAACCATGAGTGATAACACTGCGGCCAACTTACTTCTGA
CAACGATCGGAGGACCGAAGGAGCTAACCGCTTTTTTGCACAACATGGGGGATCATGTAACTCGCCTTGA
TCGTTGGGAACCGGAGCTGAATGAAGCCATACCAAACGACGAGCGTGACACCACGATGCCTGTAGCAATG
GCAACAACGTTGCGCAAACTATTAACTGGCGAACTACTTACTCTAGCTTCCCGGCAACAATTAATAGACT
GGATGGAGGCGGATAAAGTTGCAGGACCACTTCTGCGCTCGGCCCTTCCGGCTGGCTGGTTTATTGCTGA
TAAATCTGGAGCCGGTGAGCGTGGGTCTCGCGGTATCATTGCAGCACTGGGGCCAGATGGTAAGCCCTCC
CGTATCGTAGTTATCTACACGACGGGGAGTCAGGCAACTATGGATGAACGAAATAGACAGATCGCTGAGA
TAGGTGCCTCACTGATTAAGCATTGGTAACTGTCAGACCAAGTTTACTCATATATACTTTAGATTGATTT
AAAACTTCATTTTTAATTTAAAAGGATCTAGGTGAAGATCCTTTTTGATAATCTCATGACCAAAATCCCT
TAACGTGAGTTTTCGTTCCACTGAGCGTCAGACCCCGTAGAAAAGATCAAAGGATCTTCTTGAGATCCTT
TTTTTCTGCGCGTAATCTGCTGCTTGCAAACAAAAAAACCACCGCTACCAGCGGTGGTTTGTTTGCCGGA
TCAAGAGCTACCAACTCTTTTTCCGAAGGTAACTGGCTTCAGCAGAGCGCAGATACCAAATACTGTTCTT
CTAGTGTAGCCGTAGTTAGGCCACCACTTCAAGAACTCTGTAGCACCGCCTACATACCTCGCTCTGCTAA
TCCTGTTACCAGTGGCTGCTGCCAGTGGCGATAAGTCGTGTCTTACCGGGTTGGACTCAAGACGATAGTT
ACCGGATAAGGCGCAGCGGTCGGGCTGAACGGGGGGTTCGTGCACACAGCCCAGCTTGGAGCGAACGACC
TACACCGAACTGAGATACCTACAGCGTGAGCTATGAGAAAGCGCCACGCTTCCCGAAGGGAGAAAGGCGG
ACAGGTATCCGGTAAGCGGCAGGGTCGGAACAGGAGAGCGCACGAGGGAGCTTCCAGGGGGAAACGCCTG
GTATCTTTATAGTCCTGTCGGGTTTCGCCACCTCTGACTTGAGCGTCGATTTTTGTGATGCTCGTCAGGG
GGGCGGAGCCTATGGAAAAACGCCAGCAACGCGGCCTTTTTACGGTTCCTGGCCTTTTGCTGGCCTTTTG
CTCACATGTTCTTTCCTGCGTTATCCCCTGATTCTGTGGATAACCGTATTACCGCCTTTGAGTGAGCTGA
TACCGCTCGCCGCAGCCGAACGACCGAGCGCAGCGAGTCAGTGAGCGAGGAAGCGGAAGAGCGCCCAATA
CGCAAACCGCCTCTCCCCGCGCGTTGGCCGATTCATTAATGCAGCTGGCACGACAGGTTTCCCGACTGGA
AAGCGGGCAGTGAGCGCAACGCAATTAATGTGAGTTAGCTCACTCATTAGGCACCCCAGGCTTTACACTT
TATGCTTCCGGCTCGTATGTTGTGTGGAATTGTGAGCGGATAACAATTTCACACAGGAAACAGCTATGAC
CATGATTACGCCAAGCGCGCAATTAACCCTCACTAAAGGGAACAAAAGCTGGAGCTCCACCGCGGACAA
